>Addgene plasmid #205127 | TMEFF2A-c005 | addgene full sequence | sequence record 412277 | Addgene NGS Result
GACATTGATTATTGACTAGTTATTAATAGTAATCAATTACGGGGTCATTAGTTCATAGCCCATATATGGA
GTTCCGCGTTACATAACTTACGGTAAATGGCCCGCCTGGCTGACCGCCCAACGACCCCCGCCCATTGACG
TCAATAATGACGTATGTTCCCATAGTAACGCCAATAGGGACTTTCCATTGACGTCAATGGGTGGAGTATT
TACGGTAAACTGCCCACTTGGCAGTACATCAAGTGTATCATATGCCAAGTACGCCCCCTATTGACGTCAA
TGACGGTAAATGGCCCGCCTGGCATTATGCCCAGTACATGACCTTATGGGACTTTCCTACTTGGCAGTAC
ATCTACGTATTAGTCATCGCTATTACCATGGTCGAGGTGAGCCCCACGTTCTGCTTCACTCTCCCCATCT
CCCCCCCCTCCCCACCCCCAATTTTGTATTTATTTATTTTTTAATTATTTTGTGCAGCGATGGGGGCGGG
GGGGGGGGGGGGGGGCGCGCGGGGGGGGGGGSGGGGCGRGGCGGAGAGGTGCGGCGGCAGCCAATCAGAG
CGGCGCGCTCCGAAAGTTTCCTTTTATGGCGAGGCGGCGGCGGCGGCGGCCCTATAAAAAGCGAAGCGCG
CGGCGGGCGGGAGTCGCTGCGCGCTGCCTTCGCCCCGTGCCCCGCTCCGCCGCCGCCTCGCGCCGCCCGC
CCCGGCTCTGACTGACCGCGTTACTCCCACAGGTGAGCGGGCGGGACGGCCCTTCTCCTCCGGGCTGTAA
TTAGCGCTTGGTTTAATGACGGCTTGTTTCTTTTCTGTGGCTGCGTGAAAGCCTTGAGGGGCTCCGGGAG
GGCCCTTTGTGCGGGGGGAGCGGCTCGGGGGGTGCGTGCGTGTGTGTGTGCGTGGGGAGCGCCGCGTGCG
GCTCCGCGCTGCCCGGCGGCTGTGAGCGCTGCGGGCGCGGCGCGGGGCTTTGTGCGCTCCGCAGTGTGCG
CGAGGGGAGCGCGGCCGGGGGCGGTGCCCCGCGGTGCGGGGGGGGCTGCGAGGGGAACAAAGGCTGCGTG
CGGGGTGTGTGCGTGGGGGGGTGAGCAGGGGGTGTGGGCGCGTCGGTCGGGCTGCAACCCCCCCTGCACC
CCCCTCCCCGAGTTGCTGAGCACGGCCCGGCTTCGGGTGCGGGGCTCCGTACGGGGCGTGGCGCGGGGCT
CGCCGTGCCGGGCGGGGGGTGGCGGCAGGTGGGGGTGCCGGGCGGGGCGGGGCCGCCTCGGGCCGGGGAG
GGCTCGGGGGAGGGGCGCGGCGGCCCCCGGAGCGCCGGCGGCTGTCGAGGCGCGGCGAGCCGCAGCCATT
GCCTTTTATGGTAATCGTGCGAGAGGGCGCAGGGACTTCCTTTGTCCCAAATCTGTGCGGAGCCGAAATC
TGGGAGGCGCCGCCGCACCCCCTCTAGCGGGCGCGGGGCGAAGCGGTGCGGCGCCGGCAGGAAGGAAATG
GGCGGGGAGGGCCTTCGTGCGTCGCCGCGCCGCCGTCCCCTTCTCCCTCTCCAGCCTCGGGGCTGTCCGC
GGGGGGACGGCTGCCTTCGGGGGGGACGGGGCAGGGCGGGGTTCGGCTTCTGGCGTGTGACCGGCGGCTC
TAGAGCCTCTGCTAACCATGTTCATGCCTTCTTCTTTTTCCTACAGCTCCTGGGCAACGTGCTGGTTATT
GTGCTGTCTCATCATTTTGGCAAAGAATTGCGGCCGTCTCAGGCCGAATTCAAGCTTGCCACCATGGGGA
TCCTTCCCAGCCCTGGGATGCCTGCGCTGCTCTCCCTCGTGAGCCTTCTCTCCGTGCTGCTGATGGGTTG
CGTAGCTGAAACCGGTGATGACAGAGAAAATGATCTCTTCCTCTGTGACACCAACACCTGTAAATTTGAT
GGGGAATGTTTAAGAATTGGAGACACTGTGACTTGCGTCTGTCAGTTCAAGTGCAACAATGACTATGTGC
CTGTGTGTGGCTCCAATGGGGAGAGCTACCAGAATGAGTGTTACCTGCGACAGGCTGCATGCAAACAGCA
GAGTGAGATACTTGTGGTGTCAGAAGGATCATGTGCCACAGATGCAGGATCAGGATCTGGAGATGGAGTC
CATGAAGGCTCTGGAGAAACTAGTCAAAAGGAGACATCCACCTGTGATATTTGCCAGTTTGGTGCAGAAT
GTGACGAAGATGCCGAGGATGTCTGGTGTGTGTGTAATATTGACTGTTCTCAAACCAACTTCAATCCCCT
CTGCGCTTCTGATGGGAAATCTTATGATAATGCATGCCAAATCAAAGAAGCATCGTGTCAGAAACAGGAG
AAAATTGAAGTCATGTCTTTGGGTCGATGTCAAGATAACACAACTACAACTACTAAGTCTGAAGATGGGC
ATTATGCAAGAACAGATTATGCAGAGAATGCTAACAAATTAGAAGAAAGTGCCAGAGAACACCACATACC
TTGTCCGGAACATTACAATGGCTTCTGCATGCATGGGAAGTGTGAGCATTCTATCAATATGCAGGAGCCA
TCTTGCAGGTGTGATGCTGGTTATACTGGACAACACTGTGAAAAAGGTACCGGAGGTTCCGGTGGTTCCG
GTCTGAATGATATCTTTGAAGCTCAGAAGATTGAATGGCATGAAGGACGTACCAAGCACCACCATCACCA
TCACTAATGATCACTCGAGACTAGTATCGCGATAATTCACTCCTCAGGTGCAGGCTGCCTATCAGAAGGT
GGTGGCTGGTGTGGCCAATGCCCTGGCTCACAAATACCACTGAGATCTTTTTCCCTCTGCCAAAAATTAT
GGGGACATCATGAAGCCCCTTGAGCATCTGACTTCTGGCTAATAAAGGAAATTTATTTTCATTGCAATAG
TGTGTTGGAATTTTTTGTGTCTCTCACTCGGAAGGACATATGGGAGGGCAAATCATTTAAAACATCAGAA
TGAGTATTTGGTTTAGAGTTTGGCAACATATGCCCATATGCTGGCTGCCATGAACAAAGGTTGGCTATAA
AGAGGTCATCAGTATATGAAACAGCCCCCTGCTGTCCATTCCTTATTCCATAGAAAAGCCTTGACTTGAG
GTTAGATTTTTTTTATATTTTGTTTTGTGTTATTTTTTTCTTTAACATCCCTAAAATTTTCCTTACATGT
TTTACTAGCCAGATTTTTCCTCCTCTCCTGACTACTCCCAGTCATAGCTGTCCCTCTTCTCTTATGGAGA
TCCCTCGACCTGCAGCCCAAGCTTGGCGTAATCATGGTCATAGCTGTTTCCTGTGTGAAATTGTTATCCG
CTCACAATTCCACACAACATACGAGCCGGAAGCATAAAGTGTAAAGCCTGGGGTGCCTAATGAGTGAGCT
AACTCACATTAATTGCGTTGCGCTCACTGCCCGCTTTCCAGTCGGGAAACCTGTCGTGCCAGCGGATCGA
TCCGCTGCATTAATGAATCGGCCAACGCGCGGGGAGAGGCGGTTTGCGTATTGGGCGCTCTTCCGCTTCC
TCGCTCACTGACTCGCTGCGCTCGGTCGTTCGGCTGCGGCGAGCGGTATCAGCTCACTCAAAGGCGGTAA
TACGGTTATCCACAGAATCAGGGGATAACGCAGGAAAGAACATGTGAGCAAAAGGCCAGCAAAAGGCCAG
GAACCGTAAAAAGGCCGCGTTGCTGGCGTTTTTCCATAGGCTCCGCCCCCCTGACGAGCATCACAAAAAT
CGACGCTCAAGTCAGAGGTGGCGAAACCCGACAGGACTATAAAGATACCAGGCGTTTCCCCCTGGAAGCT
CCCTCGTGCGCTCTCCTGTTCCGACCCTGCCGCTTACCGGATACCTGTCCGCCTTTCTCCCTTCGGGAAG
CGTGGCGCTTTCTCATAGCTCACGCTGTAGGTATCTCAGTTCGGTGTAGGTCGTTCGCTCCAAGCTGGGC
TGTGTGCACGAACCCCCCGTTCAGCCCGACCGCTGCGCCTTATCCGGTAACTATCGTCTTGAGTCCAACC
CGGTAAGACACGACTTATCGCCACTGGCAGCAGCCACTGGTAACAGGATTAGCAGAGCGAGGTATGTAGG
CGGTGCTACAGAGTTCTTGAAGTGGTGGCCTAACTACGGCTACACTAGAAGAACAGTATTTGGTATCTGC
GCTCTGCTGAAGCCAGTTACCTTCGGAAAAAGAGTTGGTAGCTCTTGATCCGGCAAACAAACCACCGCTG
GTAGCGGTGGTTTTTTTGTTTGCAAGCAGCAGATTACGCGCAGAAAAAAAGGATCTCAAGAAGATCCTTT
GATCTTTTCTACGGGGTCTGACGCTCAGTGGAACGAAAACTCACGTTAAGGGATTTTGGTCATGAGATTA
TCAAAAAGGATCTTCACCTAGATCCTTTTAAATTAAAAATGAAGTTTTAAATCAATCTAAAGTATATATG
AGTAAACTTGGTCTGACAGTTACCAATGCTTAATCAGTGAGGCACCTATCTCAGCGATCTGTCTATTTCG
TTCATCCATAGTTGCCTGACTCCCCGTCGTGTAGATAACTACGATACGGGAGGGCTTACCATCTGGCCCC
AGTGCTGCAATGATACCGCGAGACCCACGCTCACCGGCTCCAGATTTATCAGCAATAAACCAGCCAGCCG
GAAGGGCCGAGCGCAGAAGTGGTCCTGCAACTTTATCCGCCTCCATCCAGTCTATTAATTGTTGCCGGGA
AGCTAGAGTAAGTAGTTCGCCAGTTAATAGTTTGCGCAACGTTGTTGCCATTGCTACAGGCATCGTGGTG
TCACGCTCGTCGTTTGGTATGGCTTCATTCAGCTCCGGTTCCCAACGATCAAGGCGAGTTACATGATCCC
CCATGTTGTGCAAAAAAGCGGTTAGCTCCTTCGGTCCTCCGATCGTTGTCAGAAGTAAGTTGGCCGCAGT
GTTATCACTCATGGTTATGGCAGCACTGCATAATTCTCTTACTGTCATGCCATCCGTAAGATGCTTTTCT
GTGACTGGTGAGTACTCAACCAAGTCATTCTGAGAATAGTGTATGCGGCGACCGAGTTGCTCTTGCCCGG
CGTCAATACGGGATAATACCGCGCCACATAGCAGAACTTTAAAAGTGCTCATCATTGGAAAACGTTCTTC
GGGGCGAAAACTCTCAAGGATCTTACCGCTGTTGAGATCCAGTTCGATGTAACCCACTCGTGCACCCAAC
TGATCTTCAGCATCTTTTACTTTCACCAGCGTTTCTGGGTGAGCAAAAACAGGAAGGCAAAATGCCGCAA
AAAAGGGAATAAGGGCGACACGGAAATGTTGAATACTCATACTCTTCCTTTTTCAATATTATTGAAGCAT
TTATCAGGGTTATTGTCTCATGAGCGGATACATATTTGAATGTATTTAGAAAAATAAACAAATAGGGGTT
CCGCGCACATTTCCCCGAAAAGTGCCACCTGGGTC
Features (pLannotate 1.2.2; 14 found; start..end, strand, type, name):
      1..380     +  enhancer       CMV enhancer: human cytomegalovirus immediate early enhancer
    382..639     +  promoter       chicken β-actin promoter: contains a 21-bp deletion relative to the standard chicken β-actin promoter
    640..1656    +  intron         chimeric intron: chimera between introns from chicken β-actin and rabbit β-globin
   1654..1752    +  CDS            HBB (fragment): HBB_LEPEU - Experimental evidence at protein level: Swiss-Prot protein existence level 1. Involved in oxygen transport from the lung to the various peripheral tissues. From Lepus europaeus (European hare).
   1810..2565    +  CDS            TMEFF2 (fragment): TEFF2_HUMAN - Also known as HPP1, TENB2, TPEF. Experimental evidence at protein level: Swiss-Prot protein existence level 1. May be a survival factor for hippocampal and mesencephalic neurons. The shedded form up-regulates cancer cell proliferation, probably by promoting ERK1/2 phosphorylation. From Homo sapiens (Human).
   2696..2770    +  CDS            HBB (fragment): HBB_PONPY - Experimental evidence at transcript level: Swiss-Prot protein existence level 2. Involved in oxygen transport from the lung to the various peripheral tissues. From Pongo pygmaeus (Bornean orangutan).
   2841..2896    +  polyA_signal   β-globin poly(A) signal: rabbit β-globin polyadenylation signal (Gil and Proudfoot, 1987)
   3281..3297    -  protein_bind   lac operator: The lac repressor binds to the lac operator to inhibit transcription in E. coli. This inhibition can be relieved by adding lactose or isopropyl-β-D-thiogalactopyranoside (IPTG). lac repressor encoded by lacI
   3305..3335    -  promoter       lac promoter: promoter for the E. coli lac operon
   3350..3371    -  protein_bind   CAP binding site: CAP binding activates transcription in the presence of cAMP. E. coli catabolite activator protein
   3387..3488    -  CDS            lacI (fragment): LACI_ECOLI - Experimental evidence at protein level: Swiss-Prot protein existence level 1. Repressor of the lactose operon. Binds allolactose as an inducer. From Escherichia coli (strain K12).
   3671..4259    -  rep_origin     ori: high-copy-number ColE1/pMB1/pBR322/pUC origin of replication
   4430..5290    -  CDS            AmpR: β-lactamase; bla; confers resistance to ampicillin, carbenicillin, and related antibiotics
   5291..5395    -  promoter       AmpR promoter: bla
