[The description below was written by a language model from this plasmid's Addgene catalogue record and pLannotate feature annotations shown in this document.]
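Description:
TMEFF2A-c005 is a mammalian expression plasmid built on the pHL-avitag3 backbone for producing a secreted fragment of human TMEFF2 (also known as HPP1 or TENB2). It is maintained in E. coli through a high-copy ColE1/pUC-type origin and selected with ampicillin via the β-lactamase gene and its native promoter. Remnants of the lac promoter, lac operator, CAP binding site and a short lacI fragment are also annotated in the bacterial portion of the backbone; these appear to be cloning-vector leftovers and have no stated role in expression.

Transcription in mammalian cells is driven by a CAG-type arrangement: the CMV immediate-early enhancer, the chicken β-actin promoter and a chimeric chicken β-actin/rabbit β-globin intron, with a rabbit β-globin polyadenylation signal downstream. The short HBB fragments flagged on either side of the insert most likely reflect β-globin exon sequence carried along with these regulatory elements rather than any intended coding payload. The wild-type insert, cloned between retained AgeI and KpnI sites, encodes residues 60–302 of TMEFF2. It is preceded by a PTPRS-derived signal peptide, which directs the protein into the secretory pathway, and followed by a C-terminal AviTag-6His. These tags are listed in the catalogue record but are not individually annotated in the feature table. The hexahistidine tag permits metal-affinity purification, while the AviTag is a substrate for BirA ligase, allowing site-specific biotinylation, as the depositor notes. The stated purpose is TMEFF2 protein expression, and the biotinylatable product would suit immobilisation on streptavidin surfaces for binding or screening assays, although the record does not state a specific downstream use.
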