Addgene plasmid #205127: TMEFF2A-c005
Purpose: TMEFF2 protein expression
Depositing lab: Paul Brennan. Depositing organization: University of Oxford.
Backbone
  Vector backbone: pHL-avitag3
  Backbone size w/o insert (bp): 4706
  Vector type: Mammalian Expression
Growth in bacteria
  Bacterial resistance: Ampicillin, 100 μg/mL
  Growth temperature: 37°C
  Growth strain: DH5alpha
  Copy number: High Copy
Gene/Insert
  Gene/Insert name: TMEFF2 (alt names: HPP1; TENB2)
  Species: H. sapiens (human)
  Mutation: WT
  Entrez Gene: TMEFF2 (a.k.a. CT120.2, HPP1, TENB2, TPEF, TR, TR-2)
  Tag / fusion protein: PTPRSsp (N terminal on insert); AviTag-6His (C terminal on insert)
  Cloning method: Restriction Enzyme; 5′ cloning site AgeI (not destroyed); 3′ cloning site KpnI (not destroyed)
Terms and licenses: Academic/Nonprofit Terms; Industry Terms: Not Available to Industry
Depositor comments: Encodes residues 60-302. Can be biotinylated.
How to cite: TMEFF2A-c005 was a gift from Paul Brennan (Addgene plasmid # 205127 ; http://n2t.net/addgene:205127 ; RRID:Addgene_205127)
