>Addgene plasmid #205127 | TMEFF2A-c005 | depositor partial sequence | sequence record 399331 | ORF of expressed gene of interest
ATGGGGATCCTTCCCAGCCCTGGGATGCCTGCGCTGCTCTCCCTCGTGAGCCTTCTCTCCGTGCTGCTGA
TGGGTTGCGTAGCTGAAACCGGTGATGACAGAGAAAATGATCTCTTCCTCTGTGACACCAACACCTGTAA
ATTTGATGGGGAATGTTTAAGAATTGGAGACACTGTGACTTGCGTCTGTCAGTTCAAGTGCAACAATGAC
TATGTGCCTGTGTGTGGCTCCAATGGGGAGAGCTACCAGAATGAGTGTTACCTGCGACAGGCTGCATGCA
AACAGCAGAGTGAGATACTTGTGGTGTCAGAAGGATCATGTGCCACAGATGCAGGATCAGGATCTGGAGA
TGGAGTCCATGAAGGCTCTGGAGAAACTAGTCAAAAGGAGACATCCACCTGTGATATTTGCCAGTTTGGT
GCAGAATGTGACGAAGATGCCGAGGATGTCTGGTGTGTGTGTAATATTGACTGTTCTCAAACCAACTTCA
ATCCCCTCTGCGCTTCTGATGGGAAATCTTATGATAATGCATGCCAAATCAAAGAAGCATCGTGTCAGAA
ACAGGAGAAAATTGAAGTCATGTCTTTGGGTCGATGTCAAGATAACACAACTACAACTACTAAGTCTGAA
GATGGGCATTATGCAAGAACAGATTATGCAGAGAATGCTAACAAATTAGAAGAAAGTGCCAGAGAACACC
ACATACCTTGTCCGGAACATTACAATGGCTTCTGCATGCATGGGAAGTGTGAGCATTCTATCAATATGCA
GGAGCCATCTTGCAGGTGTGATGCTGGTTATACTGGACAACACTGTGAAAAAGGTACCGGAGGTTCCGGT
GGTTCCGGTCTGAATGATATCTTTGAAGCTCAGAAGATTGAATGGCATGAAGGACGTACCAAGCACCACC
ATCACCATCACTAA
